>Addgene plasmid #118336 | Flag-Craf SSAA | addgene full sequence | sequence record 228466 | Addgene NGS Result
GAGTAGTGCGCGAGCAAAATTTAAGCTACAACAAGGCAAGGCTTGACCGACAATTGCATGAAGAATCTGC
TTAGGGTTAGGCGTTTTGCGCTGCTTCGCGATGTACGGGCCAGATATACGCGTTGACATTGATTATTGAC
TAGTTATTAATAGTAATCAATTACGGGGTCATTAGTTCATAGCCCATATATGGAGTTCCGCGTTACATAA
CTTACGGTAAATGGCCCGCCTGGCTGACCGCCCAACGACCCCCGCCCATTGACGTCAATAATGACGTATG
TTCCCATAGTAACGCCAATAGGGACTTTCCATTGACGTCAATGGGTGGAGTATTTACGGTAAACTGCCCA
CTTGGCAGTACATCAAGTGTATCATATGCCAAGTACGCCCCCTATTGACGTCAATGACGGTAAATGGCCC
GCCTGGCATTATGCCCAGTACATGACCTTATGGGACTTTCCTACTTGGCAGTACATCTACGTATTAGTCA
TCGCTATTACCATGGTGATGCGGTTTTGGCAGTACATCAATGGGCGTGGATAGCGGTTTGACTCACGGGG
ATTTCCAAGTCTCCACCCCATTGACGTCAATGGGAGTTTGTTTTGGCACCAAAATCAACGGGACTTTCCA
AAATGTCGTAACAACTCCGCCCCATTGACGCAAATGGGCGGTAGGCGTGTACGGTGGGAGGTCTATATAA
GCAGAGCTCTCTGGCTAACTAGAGAACCCACTGCTTACTGGCTTATCGAAATTAATACGACTCACTATAG
GGAGACCCAAGCTTGGTACCGAGCTCGGATCCGCCACCATGGACTACAAGGACGACGATGACAAGGACTA
CAAGGACGACGATGACAAGAATTCTCGAGTAACCATGGAGCACATACAGGGAGCTTGGAAGACGATCAGC
AATGGTTTTGGATTCAAAGATGCCGTGTTTGATGGCTCCAGCTGCATCTCTCCTACAATAGTTCAGCAGT
TTGGCTATCAGCGCCGGGCATCAGATGATGGCAAACTCACAGATCCTTCTAAGACAAGCAACACTATCCG
TGTTTTCTTGCCGAACAAGCAAAGAACAGTGGTCAATGTGCGAAATGGAATGAGCTTGCATGACTGCCTT
ATGAAAGCACTCAAGGTGAGGGGCCTGCAACCAGAGTGCTGTGCAGTGTTCAGACTTCTCCACGAACACA
AAGGTAAAAAAGCACGCTTAGATTGGAATACTGATGCTGCGTCTTTGATTGGAGAAGAACTTCAAGTAGA
TTTCCTGGATCATGTTCCCCTCACAACACACAACTTTGCTCGGAAGACGTTCCTGAAGCTTGCCTTCTGT
GACATCTGTCAGAAATTCCTGCTCAATGGATTTCGATGTCAGACTTGTGGCTACAAATTTCATGAGCACT
GTAGCACCAAAGTACCTACTATGTGTGTGGACTGGAGTAACATCAGACAACTCTTATTGTTTCCAAATTC
CACTATTGGTGATAGTGGAGTCCCAGCACTACCTTCTTTGACTATGCGTCGTATGCGAGAGTCTGTTTCC
AGGATGCCTGTTAGTTCTCAGCACAGATATTCTACACCTCACGCCTTCACCTTTAACACCTCCAGTCCCT
CATCTGAAGGTTCCCTCTCCCAGAGGCAGAGGTCGACATCCACACCTAATGTCCACATGGTCAGCACCAC
CCTGCCTGTGGACAGCAGGATGATTGAGGATGCAATTCGAAGTCACAGCGAATCAGCCTCACCTTCAGCC
CTGTCCAGTAGCCCCAACAATCTGAGCCCAACAGGCTGGTCACAGCCGAAAACCCCCGTGCCAGCACAAA
GAGAGCGGGCACCAGTATCTGGGACCCAGGAGAAAAACAAAATTAGGCCTCGTGGACAGAGAGATTCAAG
CGCTGCTTGGGAAATAGAAGCCAGTGAAGTGATGCTGTCCACTCGGATTGGGTCAGGCTCTTTTGGAACT
GTTTATAAGGGTAAATGGCACGGAGATGTTGCAGTAAAGATCCTAAAGGTTGTCGACCCAACCCCAGAGC
AATTCCAGGCCTTCAGGAATGAGGTGGCTGTTCTGCGCAAAACACGGCATGTGAACATTCTGCTTTTCAT
GGGGTACATGACAAAGGACAACCTGGCAATTGTGACCCAGTGGTGCGAGGGCAGCAGCCTCTACAAACAC
CTGCATGTCCAGGAGACCAAGTTTCAGATGTTCCAGCTAATTGACATTGCCCGGCAGACGGCTCAGGGAA
TGGACTATTTGCATGCAAAGAACATCATCCATAGAGACATGAAATCCAACAATATATTTCTCCATGAAGG
CTTAACAGTGAAAATTGGAGATTTTGGTTTGGCAACAGTAAAGTCACGCTGGAGTGGTTCTCAGCAGGTT
GAACAACCTACTGGCTCTGTCCTCTGGATGGCCCCAGAGGTGATCCGAATGCAGGATAACAACCCATTCA
GTTTCCAGTCGGATGTCTACTCCTATGGCATCGTATTGTATGAACTGATGACGGGGGAGCTTCCTTATTC
TCACATCAACAACCGAGATCAGATCATCTTCATGGTGGGCCGAGGATATGCCTCCCCAGATCTTAGTAAG
CTATATAAGAACTGCCCCAAAGCAATGAAGAGGCTGGTAGCTGACTGTGTGAAGAAAGTAAAGGAAGAGA
GGCCTCTTTTTCCCCAGATCCTGTCTTCCATTGAGCTGCTCCAACACTCTCTACCGAAGATCAACCGGAG
CGCTTCCGAGCCATCCTTGCATCGGGCAGCCCACACTGAGGATATCAATGCTTGCACGCTGACCACGTCC
CCGAGGCTGCCTGTCTTCTAGTCTAGAGGGCCCTATTCTATAGTGTCACCTAAATGCTAGAGCTCGCTGA
TCAGCCTCGACTGTGCCTTCTAGTTGCCAGCCATCTGTTGTTTGCCCCTCCCCCGTGCCTTCCTTGACCC
TGGAAGGTGCCACTCCCACTGTCCTTTCCTAATAAAATGAGGAAATTGCATCGCATTGTCTGAGTAGGTG
TCATTCTATTCTGGGGGGTGGGGTGGGGCAGGACAGCAAGGGGGAGGATTGGGAAGACAATAGCAGGCAT
GCTGGGGATGCGGTGGGCTCTATGGCTTCTGAGGCGGAAAGAACCAGCTGGGGCTCTAGGGGGTATCCCC
[124 nt withheld, positions 3151-3274]
C
[91 nt withheld, positions 3276-3366]
A
[49 nt withheld, positions 3368-3416]
CCTTTGACGTTGGAGTCCACGTTCTTT
[37 nt withheld, positions 3444-3480]
ACCCTATCTCGGTCTATTCTTTTGATTTATAAGGGATTTTGCCGATTTCGGCCTATTGGTTAAAAAATGA
GCTGATTTAACAAAAATTTAACGCGAATTAATTCTGTGGAATGTGTGTCAGTTAGGGTGTGGAAAGTCCC
CAGGCTCCCCAGCAGGCAGAAGTATGCAAAGCATGCATCTCAATTAGTCAGCAACCAGGTGTGGAAAGTC
CCCAGGCTCCCCAGCAGGCAGAAGTATGCAAAGCATGCATCTCAATTAGTCAGCAACCATAGTCCCGCCC
CTAACTCCGCCCATCCCGCCCCTAACTCCGCCCAGTTCCGCCCATTCTCCGCCCCATGGCTGACTAATTT
TTTTTATTTATGCAGAGGCCGAGGCCGCCTCTGCCTCTGAGCTATTCCAGAAGTAGTGAGGAGGCTTTTT
TGGAGGCCTAGGCTTTTGCAAAAAGCTCCCGGGAGCTTGTATATCCATTTTCGGATCTGATCAAGAGACA
GGATGAGGATCGTTTCGCATGATTGAACAAGATGGATTGCACGCAGGTTCTCCGGCCGCTTGGGTGGAGA
GGCTATTCGGCTATGACTGGGCACAACAGACAATCGGCTGCTCTGATGCCGCCGTGTTCCGGCTGTCAGC
GCAGGGGCGCCCGGTTCTTTTTGTCAAGACCGACCTGTCCGGTGCCCTGAATGAACTGCAGGACGAGGCA
GCGCGGCTATCGTGGCTGGCCACGACGGGCGTTCCTTGCGCAGCTGTGCTCGACGTTGTCACTGAAGCGG
GAAGGGACTGGCTGCTATTGGGCGAAGTGCCGGGGCAGGATCTCCTGTCATCTCACCTTGCTCCTGCCGA
GAAAGTATCCATCATGGCTGATGCAATGCGGCGGCTGCATACGCTTGATCCGGCTACCTGCCCATTCGAC
CACCAAGCGAAACATCGCATCGAGCGAGCACGTACTCGGATGGAAGCCGGTCTTGTCGATCAGGATGATC
TGGACGAAGAGCATCAGGGGCTCGCGCCAGCCGAACTGTTCGCCAGGCTCAAGGCGCGCATGCCCGACGG
CGAGGATCTCGTCGTGACCCATGGCGATGCCTGCTTGCCGAATATCATGGTGGAAAATGGCCGCTTTTCT
GGATTCATCGACTGTGGCCGGCTGGGTGTGGCGGACCGCTATCAGGACATAGCGTTGGCTACCCGTGATA
TTGCTGAAGAGCTTGGCGGCGAATGGGCTGACCGCTTCCTCGTGCTTTACGGTATCGCCGCTCCCGATTC
GCAGCGCATCGCCTTCTATCGCCTTCTTGACGAGTTCTTCTGAGCGGGACTCTGGGGTTCGAAATGACCG
ACCAAGCGACGCCCAACCTGCCATCACGAGATTTCGATTCCACCGCCGCCTTCTATGAAAGGTTGGGCTT
CGGAATCGTTTTCCGGGACGCCGGCTGGATGATCCTCCAGCGCGGGGATCTCATGCTGGAGTTCTTCGCC
CACCCCAACTTGTTTATTGCAGCTTATAATGGTTACAAATAAAGCAATAGCATCACAAATTTCACAAATA
AAGCATTTTTTTCACTGCATTCTAGTTGTGGTTTGTCCAAACTCATCAATGTATCTTATCATGTCTGTAT
ACCGTCGACCTCTAGCTAGAGCTTGGCGTAATCATGGTCATAGCTGTTTCCTGTGTGAAATTGTTATCCG
CTCACAATTCCACACAACATACGAGCCGGAAGCATAAAGTGTAAAGCCTGGGGTGCCTAATGAGTGAGCT
AACTCACATTAATTGCGTTGCGCTCACTGCCCGCTTTCCAGTCGGGAAACCTGTCGTGCCAGCTGCATTA
ATGAATCGGCCAACGCGCGGGGAGAGGCGGTTTGCGTATTGGGCGCTCTTCCGCTTCCTCGCTCACTGAC
TCGCTGCGCTCGGTCGTTCGGCTGCGGCGAGCGGTATCAGCTCACTCAAAGGCGGTAATACGGTTATCCA
CAGAATCAGGGGATAACGCAGGAAAGAACATGTGAGCAAAAGGCCAGCAAAAGGCCAGGAACCGTAAAAA
GGCCGCGTTGCTGGCGTTTTTCCATAGGCTCCGCCCCCCTGACGAGCATCACAAAAATCGACGCTCAAGT
CAGAGGTGGCGAAACCCGACAGGACTATAAAGATACCAGGCGTTTCCCCCTGGAAGCTCCCTCGTGCGCT
CTCCTGTTCCGACCCTGCCGCTTACCGGATACCTGTCCGCCTTTCTCCCTTCGGGAAGCGTGGCGCTTTC
TCATAGCTCACGCTGTAGGTATCTCAGTTCGGTGTAGGTCGTTCGCTCCAAGCTGGGCTGTGTGCACGAA
CCCCCCGTTCAGCCCGACCGCTGCGCCTTATCCGGTAACTATCGTCTTGAGTCCAACCCGGTAAGACACG
ACTTATCGCCACTGGCAGCAGCCACTGGTAACAGGATTAGCAGAGCGAGGTATGTAGGCGGTGCTACAGA
GTTCTTGAAGTGGTGGCCTAACTACGGCTACACTAGAAGAACAGTATTTGGTATCTGCGCTCTGCTGAAG
CCAGTTACCTTCGGAAAAAGAGTTGGTAGCTCTTGATCCGGCAAACAAACCACCGCTGGTAGCGGTGGTT
TTTTTGTTTGCAAGCAGCAGATTACGCGCAGAAAAAAAGGATCTCAAGAAGATCCTTTGATCTTTTCTAC
GGGGTCTGACGCTCAGTGGAACGAAAACTCACGTTAAGGGATTTTGGTCATGAGATTATCAAAAAGGATC
TTCACCTAGATCCTTTTAAATTAAAAATGAAGTTTTAAATCAATCTAAAGTATATATGAGTAAACTTGGT
CTGACAGTTACCAATGCTTAATCAGTGAGGCACCTATCTCAGCGATCTGTCTATTTCGTTCATCCATAGT
TGCCTGACTCCCCGTCGTGTAGATAACTACGATACGGGAGGGCTTACCATCTGGCCCCAGTGCTGCAATG
ATACCGCGAGACCCACGCTCACCGGCTCCAGATTTATCAGCAATAAACCAGCCAGCCGGAAGGGCCGAGC
GCAGAAGTGGTCCTGCAACTTTATCCGCCTCCATCCAGTCTATTAATTGTTGCCGGGAAGCTAGAGTAAG
TAGTTCGCCAGTTAATAGTTTGCGCAACGTTGTTGCCATTGCTACAGGCATCGTGGTGTCACGCTCGTCG
TTTGGTATGGCTTCATTCAGCTCCGGTTCCCAACGATCAAGGCGAGTTACATGATCCCCCATGTTGTGCA
AAAAAGCGGTTAGCTCCTTCGGTCCTCCGATCGTTGTCAGAAGTAAGTTGGCCGCAGTGTTATCACTCAT
GGTTATGGCAGCACTGCATAATTCTCTTACTGTCATGCCATCCGTAAGATGCTTTTCTGTGACTGGTGAG
TACTCAACCAAGTCATTCTGAGAATAGTGTATGCGGCGACCGAGTTGCTCTTGCCCGGCGTCAATACGGG
ATAATACCGCGCCACATAGCAGAACTTTAAAAGTGCTCATCATTGGAAAACGTTCTTCGGGGCGAAAACT
CTCAAGGATCTTACCGCTGTTGAGATCCAGTTCGATGTAACCCACTCGTGCACCCAACTGATCTTCAGCA
TCTTTTACTTTCACCAGCGTTTCTGGGTGAGCAAAAACAGGAAGGCAAAATGCCGCAAAAAAGGGAATAA
GGGCGACACGGAAATGTTGAATACTCATACTCTTCCTTTTTCAATATTATTGAAGCATTTATCAGGGTTA
TTGTCTCATGAGCGGATACATATTTGAATGTATTTAGAAAAATAAACAAATAGGGGTTCCGCGCACATTT
CCCCGAAAAGTGCCACCTGACGTCGACGGATCGGGAGATCTCCCGATCCCCTATGGTGCACTCTCAGTAC
AATCTGCTCTGATGCCGCATAGTTAAGCCAGTATCTGCTCCCTGCTTGTGTGTTGGAGGTCGCT
Features (pLannotate 1.2.2; 23 found; start..end, strand, type, name):
    125..504     +  enhancer       CMV enhancer: human cytomegalovirus immediate early enhancer
    505..708     +  promoter       CMV promoter: human cytomegalovirus (CMV) immediate early promoter
    704..737     +  LTR            5' LTR (truncated) (fragment): truncated 5' long terminal repeat (LTR) from HIV-1
    753..771     +  promoter       T7 promoter: promoter for bacteriophage T7 RNA polymerase
    815..835     +  CDS            FLAG (fragment): FLAG® epitope tag, followed by an enterokinase cleavage site
    839..859     +  CDS            FLAG (fragment): FLAG® epitope tag, followed by an enterokinase cleavage site
    875..2818    +  CDS            RAF1: RAF1_HUMAN - Also known as RAF. Experimental evidence at protein level: Swiss-Prot protein existence level 1. Serine/threonine-protein kinase that acts as a regulatory link between the membrane-associated Ras GTPases and the MAPK/ERK cascade, and this critical regulatory link functions as a switch determining cell fate decisions including proliferation, differentiation, apoptosis, survival and oncogenic transformation. RAF1 activation initiates a mitogen-activated protein kinase (MAPK) cascade that comprises a sequential phosphorylation of the dual-specific MAPK kinases (MAP2K1/MEK1 and MAP2K2
   2837..2855    -  promoter       SP6 promoter: promoter for bacteriophage SP6 RNA polymerase
   2881..3105    +  polyA_signal   bGH poly(A) signal: bovine growth hormone polyadenylation signal
   3109..3130    +  promoter       SV40 promoter (fragment): SV40 enhancer and early promoter
   3151..3579    +  rep_origin     f1 ori (sequence partly withheld): f1 bacteriophage origin of replication; arrow indicates direction of (+) strand synthesis
   3593..3922    +  promoter       SV40 promoter: SV40 enhancer and early promoter
   3989..4780    +  CDS            neo: KKA2_KLEPN - Also known as kan, nptII. Experimental evidence at protein level: Swiss-Prot protein existence level 1. Resistance to kanamycin, neomycin, paromomycin, ribostamycin, butirosin and gentamicin B. From Klebsiella pneumoniae.
   4804..4962    +  CDS            ble (fragment): BLE_KLEPN - Experimental evidence at protein level: Swiss-Prot protein existence level 1. Binding protein with a strong affinity to the bleomycin family of antibiotics. Binds to CL990; an antimitotic-antibiotic compound. From Klebsiella pneumoniae.
   4957..5078    +  polyA_signal   SV40 poly(A) signal: SV40 polyadenylation signal
   5151..5167    -  protein_bind   lac operator: The lac repressor binds to the lac operator to inhibit transcription in E. coli. This inhibition can be relieved by adding lactose or isopropyl-β-D-thiogalactopyranoside (IPTG). lac repressor encoded by lacI
   5175..5205    -  promoter       lac promoter: promoter for the E. coli lac operon
   5220..5241    -  protein_bind   CAP binding site: CAP binding activates transcription in the presence of cAMP. E. coli catabolite activator protein
   5254..5346    -  CDS            lacI (fragment): lac repressor; lacI; The lac repressor binds to the lac operator to inhibit transcription in E. coli. This inhibition can be relieved by adding lactose or isopropyl-β-D-thiogalactopyranoside (IPTG).
   5529..6117    -  rep_origin     ori: high-copy-number ColE1/pMB1/pBR322/pUC origin of replication
   6288..7148    -  CDS            AmpR: β-lactamase; bla; confers resistance to ampicillin, carbenicillin, and related antibiotics
   7149..7253    -  promoter       AmpR promoter: bla
   7312..7364    -  misc_feature   bom (fragment): basis of mobility region from pBR322
