[The description below was written by a language model from this plasmid's Addgene catalogue record and pLannotate feature annotations shown in this document.]
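Description:
Flag-Craf SSAA is a pcDNA3-based mammalian expression plasmid of about 7.4 kb that drives expression of a mutant form of human C-Raf (RAF1), the serine/threonine kinase that links Ras GTPases to the MEK/ERK MAPK cascade. It is propagated in E. coli through a high-copy ColE1/pUC-type origin and selected with ampicillin via the β-lactamase gene. An f1 origin is also present. For selection in mammalian cells, the backbone carries a neomycin phosphotransferase gene under the SV40 enhancer/early promoter with an SV40 polyadenylation signal, which would allow G418 selection of stable transfectants.

The payload is a roughly 1.9 kb RAF1 open reading frame placed between EcoRI and XbaI sites, transcribed from the CMV immediate-early enhancer/promoter and terminated by the bovine growth hormone polyadenylation signal. An N-terminal Flag epitope is supplied by the backbone; the feature table detects two adjacent partial FLAG matches just upstream of the coding sequence, suggesting a tandem or duplicated tag region, which permits immunodetection and immunoprecipitation of the expressed protein. T7 and SP6 phage promoters flank the insert, as is standard in pcDNA3. The short HIV-1 LTR, ble, lacI and bom fragments in the annotation are probably incidental sequence matches or backbone remnants rather than functional elements.

The "SSAA" mutation was introduced by site-directed mutagenesis. The name implies two serines replaced by alanines, but the record does not state which residues are changed. The associated study concerns phosphorylation of the C-Raf N-region and its role in Raf dimerization, so the construct plausibly serves as a non-phosphorylatable comparison to wild-type C-Raf in transfected cells.
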