Addgene plasmid #118336: Flag-Craf SSAA
Purpose: Expression of human Craf
Depositing lab: Philip Stork. Depositing organization: Oregon Health & Science University. Publication: Phosphorylation of the C-Raf N-region promotes Raf dimerization. Takahashi M, Li Y, Dillon TJ, Kariya Y, Stork PJS. Mol Cell Biol. 2017 Jul 10. pii: MCB.00132-17. doi: 10.1128/MCB.00132-17. PubMed 28694330.
Backbone
  Vector backbone: pcDNA3
  Backbone manufacturer: invitrogen
  Vector type: Mammalian Expression
Growth in bacteria
  Bacterial resistance: Ampicillin, 100 μg/mL
  Growth temperature: 37°C
  Growth strain: DH5alpha
  Copy number: High Copy
Gene/Insert
  Gene/Insert name: Craf SSAA
  Species: H. sapiens (human)
  Insert size (bp): 1947
  Mutation: SSAA
  Entrez Gene: RAF1 (a.k.a. CMD1NN, CRAF, NS5, Raf-1, c-Raf)
  Promoter: CMV
  Tag / fusion protein: Flag (N terminal on backbone)
  Cloning method: Restriction Enzyme; 5′ cloning site EcoRI (unknown if destroyed); 3′ cloning site XbaI (unknown if destroyed)
  Sequencing primers: 5′ n/a; 3′ BGH
Terms and licenses: Academic/Nonprofit Terms; Industry Terms: Not Available to Industry
Depositor comments: site directed mutagenesis
How to cite: Flag-Craf SSAA was a gift from Philip Stork (Addgene plasmid # 118336 ; http://n2t.net/addgene:118336 ; RRID:Addgene_118336)
