>Addgene plasmid #118336 | Flag-Craf SSAA | depositor partial sequence | sequence record 223466 | BGH; Craf 976bp to the end
CAGGAGAAAAACAAAATTAGGCCTCGTGGACAGAGAGATTCAAGCGCTGCTTGGGAAATAGAAGCCAGTG
AAGTGATGCTGTCCACTCGGATTGGGTCAGGCTCTTTTGGAACTGTTTATAAGGGTAAATGGCACGGAGA
TGTTGCAGTAAAGATCCTAAAGGTTGTCGACCCAACCCCAGAGCAATTCCAGGCCTTCAGGAATGAGGTG
GCTGTTCTGCGCAAAACACGGCATGTGAACATTCTGCTTTTCATGGGGTACATGACAAAGGACAACCTGG
CAATTGTGACCCAGTGGTGCGAGGGCAGCAGCCTCTACAAACACCTGCATGTCCAGGAGACCAAGTTTCA
GATGTTCCAGCTAATTGACATTGCCCGGCAGACGGCTCAGGGAATGGACTATTTGCATGCAAAGAACATC
ATCCATAGAGACATGAAATCCAACAATATATTTCTCCATGAAGGCTTAACAGTGAAAATTGGAGATTTTG
GTTTGGCAACAGTAAAGTCACGCTGGAGTGGTTCTCAGCAGGTTGAACAACCTACTGGCTCTGTCCTCTG
GATGGCCCCAGAGGTGATCCGAATGCAGGATAACAACCCATTCAGTTTCCAGTCGGATGTCTACTCCTAT
GGCATCGTATTGTATGAACTGATGACGGGGGAGCTTCCTTATTCTCACATCAACAACCGAGATCAGATCA
TCTTCATGGTGGGCCGAGGATATGCCTCCCCAGATCTTAGTAAGCTATATAAGAACTGCCCCAAAGCAAT
GAAGAGGCTGGTAGCTGACTGTGTGAAGAAAGTAAAGGAAGAGAGGCCTCTTTTTCCCCAGATCCTGTCT
TCCATTGAGCTGCTCCAACACTCTCTACCGAAGATCAACCGGAGCGCTTCCGAGCCATCCTTGCATCGGG
CAGCCCACACTGAGGATATCAATGCTTGCACGCTGACCACGTCCCCGAGGCTGCCTGTCTTCTAGTCTAG
AGGGCCCTATTCTATAGTTCACCTAAATGCAAGGCTG
